>Addgene plasmid #131386 | pDA034 | addgene full sequence | sequence record 256661 | Addgene NGS Result
GAGTTTACTCCCTATCAGTGATAGAGAACGTATGTCGAGTTTACTCCCTATCAGTGATAGAGAACGATGT
CGAGTTTACTCCCTATCAGTGATAGAGAACGTATGTCGAGTTTACTCCCTATCAGTGATAGAGAACGTAT
GTCGAGTTTACTCCCTATCAGTGATAGAGAACGTATGTCGAGTTTATCCCTATCAGTGATAGAGAACGTA
TGTCGAGTTTACTCCCTATCAGTGATAGAGAACGTATGTCGAGGTAGGCGTGTACGGTGGGAGGCCTATA
TAAGCAGAGCTCGTTTAGTGAACCGTCAGATCGCCTGGAGCGGCCGCGTTTAAACTTAATTAAGCCACCA
TGGGCAAGAAGCAGAACCGCAAGACCGGCAACAGCAAGACCCAGAGCGCCAGCCCCCCCCCCAAGGAGCG
CAGCAGCAGCCCCGCCACCGAGCAGAGCTGGATGGAGAACGACTTCGACGAGCTGCGCGAGGAGGGCTTC
CGCCGCAGCAACTACAGCGAGCTGCGCGAGGACATCCAGACCAAGGGCAAGGAGGTGGAGAACTTCGAGA
AGAACCTGGAGGAGTGCATCACCCGCATCACCAACACCGAGAAGTGCCTGAAGGAGCTGATGGAGCTGAA
GACCAAGGCCCGCGAGCTGCGCGAGGAGTGCCGCAGCCTGCGCAGCCGCTGCGACCAATTGGAGGAGCGC
GTGAGCGCCATGGAGGACGAGATGAACGAGATGAAGCGCGAGGGCAAGTTCCGCGAGAAGCGCATCAAGC
GCAACGAGCAGAGCCTGCAGGAGATCTGGGACTACGTGAAGCGCCCCAACCTGCGCCTGATCGGCGTGCC
CGAGAGCGACGTGGAGAACGGCACCAAGCTGGAGAACACCCTGCAGGACATCATCCAGGAGAACTTCCCC
AACCTGGCCCGCCAGGCCAACGTGCAGATCCAGGAGATCCAGCGCACCCCCCAGCGCTACAGCAGCCGCC
GCGCCACCCCCCGCCACATCATCGTGCGCTTCACCAAGGTGGAGATGAAGGAGAAGATGCTGCGCGCCGC
CCGCGAGAAGGGCCGCGTGACCCTGAAGGGCAAGCCCATCCGTCTCACCGCCGACCTGAGCGCCGAGACC
CTGCAGGCCCGCCGCGAGTGGGGCCCCATCTTCAACATCCTGAAGGAGAAGAACTTCCAGCCCCGCATCA
GCTACCCCGCCAAGCTGAGCTTCATCAGCGAGGGCGAGATCAAGTACTTCATCGACAAGCAGATGCTGCG
CGACTTCGTGACCACCCGCCCCGCCCTGAAGGAGCTGCTGAAGGAGGCCCTGAACATGGAGCGCAACAAC
CGCTACCAGCCCCTGCAGAACCACGCCAAGATGTAAAGACCATCGAGACTAGGAAGAAACTGCATCAACT
AATGAGCAAAATCAGGCGCGCCCATCATAATGACCGGCAGCAACAGCCACATCACCATCCTGACCCTGAA
CATCAACGGCCTGAACAGCGCCATCAAGCGCCACCGCCTGGCCAGCTGGATCAAGAGCCAGGACCCCAGC
GTGTGCTGCATCCAGGAGACCCACCTGACCTGCCGCGACACCCACCGCCTGAAGATCAAGGGCTGGCGCA
AGATCTACCAGGCCAACGGCAAGCAGAAGAAGGCCGGCGTGGCCATCCTGGTGAGCGACAAGACCGACTT
CAAGCCCACCAAGATCAAGCGCGACAAGGAGGGCCACTACATCATGGTGAAGGGCAGCATCCAGCAGGAG
GAGCTGACCATCCTGAACATCTACGCCCCCAACACCGGTGCCCCCCGCTTCATCAAGCAGGTGCTGAGCG
ACCTGCAGCGCGACCTGGACAGCCACACCCTGATCATGGGCGACTTCAACACCCCCCTGAGCACCCTGGA
CCGCAGCACCCGCCAGAAGGTGAACAAGGACACCCAGGAGCTGAACAGCGCCCTGCACCAGGCCGACCTG
ATCGACATCTACCGCACCCTGCACCCCAAGAGCACCGAGTACACCTTCTTCAGCGCCCCCCACCACACCT
ACAGCAAGATCGACCACATCGTGGGCAGCAAGGCCCTGCTGAGCAAGTGCAAGCGCACCGAGATCATCAC
CAACTACCTGAGCGACCACAGCGCCATCAAGCTGGAGCTGCGCATCAAGAACCTGACCCAGAGCCGCAGC
ACCACCTGGAAGCTGAACAACCTGCTGCTGAACGACTACTGGGTGCACAACGAGATGAAGGCCGAGATCA
AGATGTTCTTCGAAACCAACGAGAACAAGGACACCACCTACCAGAACCTGTGGGACGCCTTCAAGGCCGT
GTGCCGCGGCAAGTTCATCGCCCTGAACGCCTACAAGCGCAAGCAGGAGCGCAGCAAGATCGACACCCTG
ACCAGCCAGCTGAAGGAGCTGGAGAAGCAGGAGCAGACCCACAGCAAGGCCAGCCGCCGCCAGGAGATCA
CCAAGATCCGCGCCGAGCTGAAGGAGATCGAGACCCAGAAGACCCTGCAGAAGATCAACGAGTCGCGAAG
CTGGTTCTTCGAGCGCATCAACAAGATCGACCGCCCCCTGGCCCGCCTGATCAAGAAGAAGCGCGAGAAG
AACCAGATCGACACCATCAAGAACGACAAGGGCGACATCACCACCGACCCCACCGAGATCCAGACCACCA
TCCGCGAGTACTACAAGCACCTGTACGCCAACAAGCTGGAGAACCTGGAGGAGATGGACACCTTCCTGGA
CACCTACACCCTGCCCCGCCTGAACCAGGAGGAGGTGGAGAGCCTGAACCGCCCCATCACCGGCAGCGAG
ATCGTGGCCATCATCAACAGCCTGCCCACCAAGAAGAGCCCCGGCCCCGACGGCTTCACCGCCGAGTTCT
ACCAGCGCTACAAGGAGGAGCTGGTGCCCTTCCTGCTGAAGCTGTTCCAAAGCATCGAGAAGGAGGGCAT
CCTGCCCAACAGCTTCTACGAGGCCAGCATCATCCTGATCCCCAAGCCCGGCCGCGACACCACCAAGAAG
GAGAACTTCCGCCCCATCAGCCTGATGAACATCGACGCCAAGATCCTGAACAAGATCCTGGCCAACCGCA
TCCAGCAGCACATCAAGAAGCTGATCCACCACGACCAGGTGGGCTTCATCCCCGGGATGCAGGGCTGGTT
CAACATCCGCAAGAGCATCAACGTGATCCAGCACATCAACCGCGCCAAGGACAAGAACCACATGATCATC
AGCATCGACGCCGAGAAGGCCTTCGACAAGATCCAGCAGCCCTTCATGCTGAAGACCCTGAACAAGCTGG
GCATCGACGGCACCTACTTCAAGATCATCCGCGCCATCTACGACAAGCCCACCGCCAACATCATCCTGAA
CGGCCAGAAGCTGGAGGCCTTCCCCCTGAAGACCGGCACGCGTCAGGGCTGCCCCCTGAGCCCCCTGCTG
TTCAACATCGTGCTGGAGGTGCTGGCCCGCGCCATCCGCCAGGAGAAGGAGATCAAGGGCATCCAGCTGG
GCAAGGAGGAGGTGAAGCTGAGCCTGTTCGCCTACGACATGATCGTGTACCTGGAGAACCCCATCGTGAG
CGCCCAGAACCTGCTGAAGCTGATCAGCAACTTCAGCAAGGTGAGCGGCTACAAGATCAACGTGCAGAAG
AGCCAGGCCTTCCTGTACACCAACAACCGCCAGACCGAGAGCCAGATCATGGGCGAGCTGCCCTTCACCA
TCGCTAGCAAGCGCATCAAGTACCTGGGCATCCAGCTGACCCGCGACGTGAAGGACCTGTTCAAGGAGAA
CTACAAGCCCCTGCTGAAGGAGATCAAGGAGGAGACCAACAAGTGGAAGAACATCCCCTGCAGCTGGGTG
GGCCGCATCAACATCGTGAAGATGGCCATCCTGCCCAAGGTGATCTACCGCTTCAACGCCATCCCCATCA
AGCTGCCCATGACCTTCTTCACCGAGCTGGAGAAGACCACCCTGAAGTTCATCTGGAACCAGAAGCGCGC
CCGCATCGCCAAGAGCATCCTGAGCCAGAAGAACAAGGCCGGCGGCATCACCCTGCCCGACTTCAAGCTG
TACTACAAGGCCACCGTGACCAAGACCGCCTGGTACTGGTACCAGAACCGCGATATCGACCAGTGGAACC
GCACCGAGCCCAGCGAGATCATGCCCCACATCTACAACTACCTGATCTTCGACAAGCCCGAGAAGAACAA
GCAGTGGGGCAAGGACAGCCTGTTCAACAAGTGGTGCTGGGAGAACTGGCTGGCCATCTGCCGCAAGCTG
AAGCTGGACCCCTTCCTGACCCCCTACACCAAGATCAACAGCCGCTGGATCAAGGACCTGAACGTGAAGC
CCAAGACCATCAAGACCCTGGAGGAGAACCTGGGCATCACCATCCAGGACATCGGCGTGGGCAAGGACTT
CATGAGCAAGACCCCCAAGGCCATGGCCACCAAGGACAAGATCGACAAGTGGGACCTGATCAAGCTGAAG
AGCTTCTGCACCGCCAAGGAGACCACCATCCGCGTGAACCGCCAGCCCACCACCTGGGAGAAGATCTTCG
CCACCTACAGCAGCGACAAGGGCCTGATCAGCCGCATCTACAACGAGCTGAAGCAGATCTACAAGAAGAA
GACCAACAACCCCATCAAGAAGTGGGCCAAGGACATGAACCGCCACTTCAGCAAGGAGGACATCTACGCC
GCCAAGAAGCATATGAAGAAGTGCAGCAGCAGCCTGGCCATCCGCGAGATGCAGATCAAGACCACCATGC
GCTACCACCTGACCCCCGTGCGCATGGCCATCATCAAGAAGAGCGGCAACAACCGCTGCTGGCGCGGCTG
CGGCGAGATCGGCACCCTGCTGCACTGCTGGTGGGACTGCAAGCTGGTGCAGCCCCTGTGGAAGAGCGTG
TGGCGCTTCCTGCGCGACCTGGAGCTGGAGATCCCCTTCGACCCCGCCATCCCCCTGCTGGGCATCTACC
CCAACGAGTACAAGAGCTGCTGCTACAAGGACACCTGCACCCGCATGTTCATCGCCGCCCTGTTCACCAT
CGCCAAGACCTGGAACCAGCCCAAGTGCCCCACCATGATCGATTGGATCAAGAAGATGTGGCACATCTAC
ACCATGGAGTACTACGCCGCCATCAAGAACGACGAGTTCATCAGCTTCGTGGGCACCTGGATGAAGCTGG
AGACCATCATCCTGAGCAAGCTGAGCCAGGAGCAGAAGACCAAGCACCGCATCTTCAGCCTGATCGGCGG
CAACGGCGGCGGCAGCGGCGGCGGCAGCCTGGAAGTTCTGTTCCAGGGGCCCGACTACAAAGACCATGAC
GGTGATTATAAAGATCATGACATCGATTACAAGGATGACGATGACAAGTAGACAATGAGATCACATGGAC
ACAGGAAGGGGAATATCACACTCTGGGGACTGTGGTGGGGTCGGGGGAGGGGGGAGGGATAGCATTGGGA
GATATACCTAATGCTAGATGACACATTAGTGGGTGCAGCGCACCAGCATGGCACATGTATACATATGTAA
CTAACCTGCACAATGTGCACATGTACCCTAAAACTTAGAGTATAATGGATCCAGACATGATAAGATACAT
TGATGAGTTTGGACAAACCACAACTAGAATGCAGTGAAAAAAATGCTTTATTTGTGAAATTTGTGATGCT
ATTGCTTTATTTGTAACCATTATAAGCTGCAATAAACAAGTTAACAACAACAATTGCATTCATTTTATGT
TTCAGGTTCAGGGGGAGGTGTGGGAGGTTTTTTAAAGCAAGTAAAACCTCTACAAATGTGGTATGGCTGA
TTATGATCCGGCTGCCTCGCGCGTTTCGGTGATGACGGTGAAAACCTCTGACACATGCAGCTCCCGGAGA
CGGTCACAGCTTGTCTGTAAGCGGATGCCGGGAGCAGACAAGCCCGTCAGGGCGCGTCAGCGGGTGTTGG
CGGGTGTCGGGGCGCAGCCATGAGGTCGACTCTAGAGGATCGATCCCCGCCCCGGACGAACTAAACCTGA
CTACGACATCTCTGCCCCTTCTTCGCGGGGCAGTGCATGTAATCCCTTCAGTTGGTTGGTACAACTTGCC
AACTGGGCCCTGTTCCACATGTGACACGGGGGGGGACCAAACACAAAGGGGTTCTCTGACTGTAGTTGAC
ATCCTTATAAATGGATGTGCACATTTGCCAACACTGAGTGGCTTTCATCCTGGAGCAGACTTTGCAGTCT
GTGGACTGCAACACAACATTGCCTTTATGTGTAACTCTTGGCTGAAGCTCTTACACCAATGCTGGGGGAC
ATGTACCTCCCAGGGGCCCAGGAAGACTACGGGAGGCTACACCAACGTCAATCAGAGGGGCCTGTGTAGC
TACCGATAAGCGGACCCTCAAGAGGGCATTAGCAATAGTGTTTATAAGGCCCCCTTGTTAACCCTAAACG
GGTAGCATATGCTTCCCGGGTAGTAGTATATACTATCCAGACTAACCCTAATTCAATAGCATATGTTACC
CAACGGGAAGCATATGCTATCGAATTAGGGTTAGTAAAAGGGTCCTAAGGAACAGCGATATCTCCCACCC
CATGAGCTGTCACGGTTTTATTTACATGGGGTCAGGATTCCACGAGGGTAGTGAACCATTTTAGTCACAA
GGGCAGTGGCTGAAGATCAAGGAGCGGGCAGTGAACTCTCCTGAATCTTCGCCTGCTTCTTCATTCTCCT
TCGTTTAGCTAATAGAATAACTGCTGAGTTGTGAACAGTAAGGTGTATGTGAGGTGCTCGAAAACAAGGT
TTCAGGTGACGCCCCCAGAATAAAATTTGGACGGGGGGTTCAGTGGTGGCATTGTGCTATGACACCAATA
TAACCCTCACAAACCCCTTGGGCAATAAATACTAGTGTAGGAATGAAACATTCTGAATATCTTTAACAAT
AGAAATCCATGGGGTGGGGACAAGCCGTAAAGACTGGATGTCCATCTCACACGAATTTATGGCTATGGGC
AACACATAATCCTAGTGCAATATGATACTGGGGTTATTAAGATGTGTCCCAGGCAGGGACCAAGACAGGT
GAACCATGTTGTTACACTCTATTTGTAACAAGGGGAAAGAGAGTGGACGCCGACAGCAGCGGACTCCACT
GGTTGTCTCTAACACCCCCGAAAATTAAACGGGGCTCCACGCCAATGGGGCCCATAAACAAAGACAAGTG
GCCACTCTTTTTTTTGAAATTGTGGAGTGGGGGCACGCGTCAGCCCCCACACGCCGCCCTGCGGTTTTGG
ACTGTAAAATAAGGGTGTAATAACTTGGCTGATTGTAACCCCGCTAACCACTGCGGTCAAACCACTTGCC
CACAAAACCACTAATGGCACCCCGGGGAATACCTGCATAAGTAGGTGGGCGGGCCAAGATAGGGGCGCGA
TTGCTGCGATCTGGAGGACAAATTACACACACTTGCGCCTGAGCGCCAAGCACAGGGTTGTTGGTCCTCA
TATTCACGAGGTCGCTGAGAGCACGGTGGGCTAATGTTGCCATGGGTAGCATATACTACCCAAATATCTG
GATAGCATATGCTATCCTAATCTATATCTGGGTAGCATAGGCTATCCTAATCTATATCTGGGTAGCATAT
GCTATCCTAATCTATATCTGGGTAGTATATGCTATCCTAATTTATATCTGGGTAGCATAGGCTATCCTAA
TCTATATCTGGGTAGCATATGCTATCCTAATCTATATCTGGGTAGTATATGCTATCCTAATCTGTATCCG
GGTAGCATATGCTATCCTAATAGAGATTAGGGTAGTATATGCTATCCTAATTTATATCTGGGTAGCATAT
ACTACCCAAATATCTGGATAGCATATGCTATCCTAATCTATATCTGGGTAGCATATGCTATCCTAATCTA
TATCTGGGTAGCATAGGCTATCCTAATCTATATCTGGGTAGCATATGCTATCCTAATCTATATCTGGGTA
GTATATGCTATCCTAATTTATATCTGGGTAGCATAGGCTATCCTAATCTATATCTGGGTAGCATATGCTA
TCCTAATCTATATCTGGGTAGTATATGCTATCCTAATCTGTATCCGGGTAGCATATGCTATCCTCATGCA
TATACAGTCAGCATATGATACCCAGTAGTAGAGTGGGAGTGCTATCCTTTGCATATGCCGCCACCTCCCA
AGGGGGCGTGAATTTTCGCTGCTTGTCCTTTTCCTGCTGGTTGCTCCCATTCTTAGGTGAATTTAAGGAG
GCCAGGCTAAAGCCGTCGCATGTCTGATTGCTCACCAGGTAAATGTCGCTAATGTTTTCCAACGCGAGAA
GGTGTTGAGCGCGGAGCTGAGTGACGTGACAACATGGGTATGCCCAATTGCCCCATGTTGGGAGGACGAA
AATGGTGACAAGACAGATGGCCAGAAATACACCAACAGCACGCATGATGTCTACTGGGGATTTATTCTTT
AGTGCGGGGGAATACACGGCTTTTAATACGATTGAGGGCGTCTCCTAACAAGTTACATCACTCCTGCCCT
TCCTCACCCTCATCTCCATCACCTCCTTCATCTCCGTCATCTCCGTCATCACCCTCCGCGGCAGCCCCTT
CCACCATAGGTGGAAACCAGGGAGGCAAATCTACTCCATCGTCAAAGCTGCACACAGTCACCCTGATATT
GCAGGTAGGAGCGGGCTTTGTCATAACAAGGTCCTTAATCGCATCCTTCAAAACCTCAGCAAATATATGA
GTTTGTAAAAAGACCATGAAATAACAGACAATGGACTCCCTTAGCGGGCCAGGTTGTGGGCCGGGTCCAG
GGGCCATTCCAAAGGGGAGACGACTCAATGGTGTAAGACGACATTGTGGAATAGCAAGGGCAGTTCCTCG
CCTTAGGTTGTAAAGGGAGGTCTTACTACCTCCATATACGAACACACCGGCGACCCAAGTTCCTTCGTCG
GTAGTCCTTTCTACGTGACTCCTAGCCAGGAGAGCTCTTAAACCTTCTGCAATGTTCTCAAATTTCGGGT
TGGAACCTCCTTGACCACGATGCTTTCCAAACCACCCTCCTTTTTTGCGCCTGCCTCCATCACCCTGACC
CCGGGGTCCAGTGCTTGGGCCTTCTCCTGGGTCATCTGCGGGGCCCTGCTCTATCGCTCCCGGGGGCACG
TCAGGCTCACCATCTGGGCCACCTTCTTGGTGGTATTCAAAATAATCGGCTTCCCCTACAGGGTGGAAAA
ATGGCCTTCTACCTGGAGGGGGCCTGCGCGGTGGAGACCCGGATGATGATGACTGACTACTGGGACTCCT
GGGCCTCTTTTCTCCACGTCCACGACCTCTCCCCCTGGCTCTTTCACGACTTCCCCCCCTGGCTCTTTCA
CGTCCTCTACCCCGGCGGCCTCCACTACCTCCTCGACCCCGGCCTCCACTACCTCCTCGACCCCGGCCTC
CACTGCCTCCTCGACCCCGGCCTCCACCTCCTGCTCCTGCCCCTCCTGCTCCTGCCCCTCCTCCTGCTCC
TGCCCCTCCTGCCCCTCCTGCCCCTCCTCCTGCTCCTGCCCCTCCTCCTGCTCCTGCCCCTCCTGCTCCT
GCCCCTCCCGCTCCTGCTCCTGCTCCTGTTCCACCGTGGGTCCCTTTGCAGCCAATGCAACTTGGACGTT
TTTGGGGTCTCCGGACACCATCTCTATGTCTTGGCCCTGATCCTGAGCCGCCCGGGGCTCCTGGTCTTCC
GCCTCCTCGTCCTCGTCCTCTTCCCCGTCCTCGTCCATGGTTATCACCCCCTCTTCTTTGAGGTCCACTG
CCGCCGGAGCCTTCTGGTCCAGATGTGTCTCCCTTCTCTCCTAGGCCATTTCCAGGTCCTGTACCTGGCC
CCTCGTCAGACATGATTCACACTAAAAGAGATCAATAGACATCTTTATTAGACGACGCTCAGTGAATACA
GGGAGTGCAGACTCCTGCCCCCTCCAACAGCCCCCCCACCCTCATCCCCTTCATGGTCGCTGTCAGACAG
ATCCAGGTCTGAAAATTCCCCATCCTCCGAACCATCCTCGTCCTCATCACCAATTACTCGCAGCCCGGAA
AACTCCCGCTGAACATCCTCAAGATTTGCGTCCTGAGCCTCAAGCCAGGCCTCAAATTCCTCGTCCCCCT
TTTTGCTGGACGGTAGGGATGGGGATTCTCGGGACCCCTCCTCTTCCTCTTCAAGGTCACCAGACAGAGA
TGCTACTGGGGCAACGGAAGAAAAGCTGGGTGCGGCCTGTGAGGATCAGCTTATCGATGATAAGCTGTCA
AACATGAGAATTCTTGAAGACGAAAGGGCCTCGTGATACGCCTATTTTTATAGGTTAATGTCATGATAAT
AATGGTTTCTTAGACGTCAGGTGGCACTTTTCGGGGAAATGTGCGCGGAACCCCTATTTGTTTATTTTTC
TAAATACATTCAAATATGTATCCGCTCATGAGACAATAACCCTGATAAATGCTTCAATAATATTGAAAAA
GGAAGAGTATGAGTATTCAACATTTCCGTGTCGCCCTTATTCCCTTTTTTGCGGCATTTTGCCTTCCTGT
TTTTGCTCACCCAGAAACGCTGGTGAAAGTAAAAGATGCTGAAGATCAGTTGGGTGCACGAGTGGGTTAC
ATCGAACTGGATCTCAACAGCGGTAAGATCCTTGAGAGTTTTCGCCCCGAAGAACGTTTTCCAATGATGA
GCACTTTTAAAGTTCTGCTATGTGGCGCGGTATTATCCCGTGTTGACGCCGGGCAAGAGCAACTCGGTCG
CCGCATACACTATTCTCAGAATGACTTGGTTGAGTACTCACCAGTCACAGAAAAGCATCTTACGGATGGC
ATGACAGTAAGAGAATTATGCAGTGCTGCCATAACCATGAGTGATAACACTGCGGCCAACTTACTTCTGA
CAACGATCGGAGGACCGAAGGAGCTAACCGCTTTTTTGCACAACATGGGGGATCATGTAACTCGCCTTGA
TCGTTGGGAACCGGAGCTGAATGAAGCCATACCAAACGACGAGCGTGACACCACGATGCCTGCAGCAATG
GCAACAACGTTGCGCAAACTATTAACTGGCGAACTACTTACTCTAGCTTCCCGGCAACAATTAATAGACT
GGATGGAGGCGGATAAAGTTGCAGGACCACTTCTGCGCTCGGCCCTTCCGGCTGGCTGGTTTATTGCTGA
TAAATCTGGAGCCGGTGAGCGTGGGTCTCGCGGTATCATTGCAGCACTGGGGCCAGATGGTAAGCCCTCC
CGTATCGTAGTTATCTACACGACGGGGAGTCAGGCAACTATGGATGAACGAAATAGACAGATCGCTGAGA
TAGGTGCCTCACTGATTAAGCATTGGTAACTGTCAGACCAAGTTTACTCATATATACTTTAGATTGATTT
AAAACTTCATTTTTAATTTAAAAGGATCTAGGTGAAGATCCTTTTTGATAATCTCATGACCAAAATCCCT
TAACGTGAGTTTTCGTTCCACTGAGCGTCAGACCCCGTAGAAAAGATCAAAGGATCTTCTTGAGATCCTT
TTTTTCTGCGCGTAATCTGCTGCTTGCAAACAAAAAAACCACCGCTACCAGCGGTGGTTTGTTTGCCGGA
TCAAGAGCTACCAACTCTTTTTCCGAAGGTAACTGGCTTCAGCAGAGCGCAGATACCAAATACTGTCCTT
CTAGTGTAGCCGTAGTTAGGCCACCACTTCAAGAACTCTGTAGCACCGCCTACATACCTCGCTCTGCTAA
TCCTGTTACCAGTGGCTGCTGCCAGTGGCGATAAGTCGTGTCTTACCGGGTTGGACTCAAGACGATAGTT
ACCGGATAAGGCGCAGCGGTCGGGCTGAACGGGGGGTTCGTGCACACAGCCCAGCTTGGAGCGAACGACC
TACACCGAACTGAGATACCTACAGCGTGAGCTATGAGAAAGCGCCACGCTTCCCGAAGGGAGAAAGGCGG
ACAGGTATCCGGTAAGCGGCAGGGTCGGAACAGGAGAGCGCACGAGGGAGCTTCCAGGGGGAAACGCCTG
GTATCTTTATAGTCCTGTCGGGTTTCGCCACCTCTGACTTGAGCGTCGATTTTTGTGATGCTCGTCAGGG
GGGCGGAGCCTATGGAAAAACGCCAGCAACGCGGCCTTTTTACGGTTCCTGGCCTTTTGCTGGCCTTTTG
CTCACATGTTCTTTCCTGCGTTATCCCCTGATTCTGTGGATAACCGTATTACCGCCTTTGAGTGAGCTGA
TACCGCTCGCCGCAGCCGAACGACCGAGCGCAGCGAGTCAGTGAGCGAGGAAGCGGAAGAGCGCCTGATG
CGGTATTTTCTCCTTACGCATCTGTGCGGTATTTCACACCGCATATGGTGCACTCTCAGTACAATCTGCT
CTGATGCCGCATAGTTAAGCCAGCTGTGGAATGTGTGTCAGTTAGGGTGTGGAAAGTCCCCAGGCTCCCC
AGCAGGCAGAAGTATGCAAAGCATGCATCTCAATTAGTCAGCAACCAGGTGTGGAAAGTCCCCAGGCTCC
CCAGCAGGCAGAAGTATGCAAAGCATGCATCTCAATTAGTCAGCAACCATAGTCCCGCCCCTAACTCCGC
CCATCCCGCCCCTAACTCCGCCCAGTTCCGCCCATTCTCCGCCCCATGGCTGACTAATTTTTTTTATTTA
TGCAGAGGCCGAGGCCGCCTCGGCCTCTGAGCTATTCCAGAAGTAGTGAGGAGGCTTTTTTGGAGGCCTA
GGCTTTTGCAAAAAGCTTGCATGCCTGCAGGTCGGCCGCCACGACCGGTGCCGCCACCATCCCCTGACCC
ACGCCCCTGACCCCTCACAAGGAGACGACCTTCCATGACCGAGTACAAGCCCACGGTGCGCCTCGCCACC
CGCGACGACGTCCCCCGGGCCGTACGCACCCTCGCCGCCGCGTTCGCCGACTACCCCGCCACGCGCCACA
CCGTCGACCCGGACCGCCACATCGAGCGGGTCACCGAGCTGCAAGAACTCTTCCTCACGCGCGTCGGGCT
CGACATCGGCAAGGTGTGGGTCGCGGACGACGGCGCCGCGGTGGCGGTCTGGACCACGCCGGAGAGCGTC
GAAGCGGGGGCGGTGTTCGCCGAGATCGGCCCGCGCATGGCCGAGTTGAGCGGTTCCCGGCTGGCCGCGC
AGCAACAGATGGAAGGCCTCCTGGCGCCGCACCGGCCCAAGGAGCCCGCGTGGTTCCTGGCCACCGTCGG
CGTCTCGCCCGACCACCAGGGCAAGGGTCTGGGCAGCGCCGTCGTGCTCCCCGGAGTGGAGGCGGCCGAG
CGCGCCGGGGTGCCCGCCTTCCTGGAGACCTCCGCGCCCCGCAACCTCCCCTTCTACGAGCGGCTCGGCT
TCACCGTCACCGCCGACGTCGAGGTGCCCGAAGGACCGCGCACCTGGTGCATGACCCGCAAGCCCGGTGC
CTGACGCCCGCCCCACGACCCGCAGCGCCCGACCGAAAGGAGCGCACGACCCCATGGCTCCGACCGAAGC
CACCCGGGGCGGCCCCGCCGACCCCGCACCCGCCCCCGAGGCCCACCGACTCTAGAGGATCATAATCAGC
CATACCACATTTGTAGAGGTTTTACTTGCTTTAAAAAACCTCCCACACCTCCCCCTGAACCTGAAACATA
AAATGAATGCAATTGTTGTTGTTAACTTGTTTATTGCAGCTTATAATGGTTACAAATAAAGCAATAGCAT
CACAAATTTCACAAATAAAGCATTTTTTTCACTGCATTCTAGTTGTGGTTTGTCCAAACTCATCAATGTA
TCTTATCATGTCTGGATCACTCGCCGATAGTGGAAACCGACGCCCCAGCACTCGTCCGGATCGGGAGATG
GGGGAGGCTAACTGAAACACGGAAGGAGACAATACCGGAAGGAACCCGCGCTATGACGGCAATAAAAAGA
CAGAATAAAACGCACGGGTGTTGGGTCGTTTGTTCATAAACGCGGGGTTCGGTCCCAGGGCTGGCACTCT
GTCGATACCCCACCGAGACCCCATTGGGGCCAATACGCCCGCGTTTCTTCCTTTTCCCCACCCCACCCCC
CAAGTTCGGGTGAAGGCCCAGGGCTCGCAGCCAACGTCGGGGCGGCAGGCCCTGCCATAGCCACTGGCCC
CGTGGGTTAGGGACGGGGTCCCCCATGGGGAATGGTTTATGGTTCGTGGGGGTTATTATTTTGGGCGTTG
CGTGGGGTCAGGTCCACGACTGGACTGAGCAGACAGACCCATGGTTTTTGGATGGCCTGGGCATGGACCG
CATGTACTGGCGCGACACGAACACCGGGCGTCTGTGGCTGCCAAACACCCCCGACCCCCAAAAACCACCG
CGCGGATTTCTGGCGTGCCAAGCTAGTCGACCAATTCTCATGTTTGACAGCTTATCATCGCAGATCCGGG
CAACGTTGTTGCCATTGCTGCAGGCGCAGAACTGGTAGGTATGGAAGATCTCTAGAAGCTGGGTACCAGC
TGCTAGCAAGCTTGCTAGCGGCCGAGGCGTATCACGAGGCCCTTTCGTCTTCACTC
Features (pLannotate 1.2.2; 27 found; start..end, strand, type, name):
      1..315     +  promoter       tight TRE promoter: Tet-responsive promoter PTight, consisting of seven tet operator sequences followed by the minimal CMV promoter
    350..1363    +  CDS            L1RE1: LORF1_HUMAN - Also known as LRE1. Experimental evidence at protein level: Swiss-Prot protein existence level 1. Nucleic acid-binding protein which is essential for retrotransposition of LINE-1 elements in the genome. Functions as a nucleic acid chaperone binding its own transcript and therefore preferentially mobilizing the transcript from which they are encoded. From Homo sapiens (Human).
   1430..5254    +  CDS            LORF2_HUMAN: Experimental evidence at protein level: Swiss-Prot protein existence level 1. Has a reverse transcriptase activity required for target- primed reverse transcription of the LINE-1 element mRNA, a crucial step in LINE-1 retrotransposition. Has also an endonuclease activity that allows the introduction of nicks in the chromosomal target DNA. Cleaves DNA in AT-rich regions between a 5' stretch of purines and a 3' stretch of pyrimidines, corresponding to sites of LINE-1 integration in the genome. From Homo sapiens (Human).
   5303..5368    +  CDS            3xFLAG: three tandem FLAG® epitope tags, followed by an enterokinase cleavage site
   5578..5712    -  polyA_signal   SV40 poly(A) signal: SV40 polyadenylation signal
   5735..5818    -  CDS            large T antigen (fragment): large T antigen from SV40 (simian virus 40)
   5821..5861    +  CDS            rop (fragment): Rop protein, which maintains plasmids at low copy number; rop
   5973..5991    -  misc_feature   MCS (fragment): pUC18/19 multiple cloning site
   6437..8226    -  rep_origin     oriP: Epstein-Barr virus oriP replication origin (Yates et al., 2000)
   8227..8445    -  CDS            gL (fragment): GL_EBVB9 - Experimental evidence at protein level: Swiss-Prot protein existence level 1. The heterodimer glycoprotein H-glycoprotein L is required for the fusion of viral and plasma membranes leading to virus entry into the host cell. Acts as a functional inhibitor of gH and maintains gH in an inhibited form. Upon binding to host integrins, gL dissociates from gH leading to activation of the viral fusion glycoproteins gB and gH. Fusion of EBV with B-lymphocytes requires the additional receptor- binding protein gp42, which forms a complex with gH/gL. The heterodimer gH/gL targets also host EPHA
   8528..9618    -  CDS            EBNA1 (fragment): Epstein-Barr nuclear antigen 1, also known as EBNA-1 crucial for latent viral infection, and for episomal amplification of vectors containing the oriP origin (Okita et al., 2013)
   9921..10265   -  CDS            BRRF2_EBVB9 (fragment): Protein inferred from homology: Swiss-Prot protein existence level 3. From Epstein-Barr virus (strain B95-8) (HHV-4) (Human herpesvirus 4).
  10268..10291   -  promoter       tet promoter (fragment): E. coli promoter for tetracycline efflux protein gene
  10404..10508   +  promoter       AmpR promoter: bla
  10509..11369   +  CDS            AmpR: β-lactamase; bla; confers resistance to ampicillin, carbenicillin, and related antibiotics
  11540..12128   +  rep_origin     ori: high-copy-number ColE1/pMB1/pBR322/pUC origin of replication
  12314..12413   -  misc_feature   bom (fragment): basis of mobility region from pBR322
  12423..12752   +  promoter       SV40 promoter: SV40 enhancer and early promoter
  12753..12774   -  misc_feature   MCS (fragment): pUC18/19 multiple cloning site
  12845..13444   +  CDS            PuroR: puromycin N-acetyltransferase; pac from Streptomyces alboniger; confers resistance to puromycin
  13494..13559   +  CDS            dmpM (fragment): DMPM_STRAD - Protein inferred from homology: Swiss-Prot protein existence level 3. From Streptomyces alboniger.
  13568..13651   +  CDS            large T antigen (fragment): large T antigen from SV40 (simian virus 40)
  13674..13808   +  polyA_signal   SV40 poly(A) signal: SV40 polyadenylation signal
  13809..13875   +  CDS            HygR (fragment): hygromycin B phosphotransferase confers resistance to hygromycin
  13917..13965   +  polyA_signal   HSV TK poly(A) signal: herpes simplex virus thymidine kinase polyadenylation signal (Cole and Stacy, 1985)
  14165..14389   +  CDS            gH (fragment): GH_HHV11 - Experimental evidence at protein level: Swiss-Prot protein existence level 1. The heterodimer glycoprotein H-glycoprotein L is required for the fusion of viral and plasma membranes leading to virus entry into the host cell. Following initial binding to host receptor, membrane fusion is mediated by the fusion machinery composed of gB and the heterodimer gH/gL. May also be involved in the fusion between the virion envelope and the outer nuclear membrane during virion morphogenesis. From Human herpesvirus 1 (strain 17) (HHV-1) (Human herpes simplex virus 1).
  14420..14445   -  CDS            bla(M) (fragment): β-lactamase lacking the signal sequence; bla(M); allows cytosolic expression of β-lactamase
