[The description below was written by a language model from this plasmid's Addgene catalogue record and pLannotate feature annotations shown in this document.]
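Description:
pDA034 is a 14.5 kb mammalian expression plasmid built on the episomal pCEP4 backbone for inducible expression of ORFeus, a human LINE-1 retrotransposon coding sequence, in a reverse transcriptase-mutant form. The backbone carries the Epstein-Barr virus oriP origin together with EBNA1 (annotated as a fragment by the automated feature caller), which together allow the plasmid to persist as a replicating episome in primate cells rather than requiring integration. Two backbone changes are recorded. The hygromycin marker was replaced by puromycin N-acetyltransferase, driven by the SV40 enhancer/early promoter and followed by SV40 and HSV TK polyadenylation signals, with a short residual HygR fragment still detectable. The CMV promoter was replaced by a Tet-responsive promoter. In bacteria the plasmid is propagated through a high-copy ColE1/pUC-type origin and selected with ampicillin via β-lactamase.

The payload begins with the tight TRE promoter (seven tet operators upstream of a minimal CMV promoter), so transcription depends on a tetracycline-controlled transactivator that is not encoded on this plasmid and must be supplied by the host cell or another construct. Downstream lie the two LINE-1 open reading frames in their native bicistronic order. ORF1 encodes the nucleic acid chaperone ORF1p, and ORF2 encodes the endonuclease and reverse transcriptase protein, followed by a C-terminal 3xFLAG tag for detection or immunoprecipitation. ORF2 carries the D702Y substitution in the reverse transcriptase domain, which is expected to disable the target-primed reverse transcription needed for retrotransposition. No retrotransposition reporter cassette is annotated. The construct therefore appears suited as an RT-deficient control for separating the effects of LINE-1 protein expression from those of active retrotransposition, in keeping with the associated work on LINE-1 and cell fitness.
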