Addgene plasmid #131386: pDA034
Purpose: ORFeus expression, mutant
Depositing lab: Kathleen Burns. Depositing organization: Johns Hopkins University and School of Medicine. Publication: Cell fitness screens reveal a conflict between LINE-1 retrotransposition and DNA replication. Ardeljan D, Steranka JP, Liu C, Li Z, Taylor MS, Payer LM, Gorbounov M, Sarnecki JS, Deshpande V, Hruban RH, Boeke JD, Fenyo D, Wu PH, Smogorzewska A, Holland AJ, Burns KH. Nat Struct Mol Biol. 2020 Feb;27(2):168-178. doi: 10.1038/s41594-020-0372-1. Epub 2020 Feb 10. PubMed 32042151.
Backbone
  Vector backbone: pCEP4
  Modifications to backbone: Hygromycin replaced with Puromycin, CMV replaced with Tet (2nd) promoter
  Vector type: Mammalian Expression
  Selectable markers: Puromycin
Growth in bacteria
  Bacterial resistance: Ampicillin, 100 μg/mL
  Growth temperature: 37°C
  Growth strain: DH5alpha
  Copy number: Unknown
Gene/Insert
  Gene/Insert name: ORFeus
  Species: H. sapiens (human)
  Mutation: D702Y RT
  Tag / fusion protein: ORF2-3xFlag
Terms and licenses: Academic/Nonprofit Terms; Industry Terms: Not Available to Industry
How to cite: pDA034 was a gift from Kathleen Burns (Addgene plasmid # 131386 ; http://n2t.net/addgene:131386 ; RRID:Addgene_131386)
