>Addgene plasmid #131386 | pDA034 | depositor partial sequence | sequence record 252451 | insert
GGCCGCGTTTAAACTTAATTAAGCCACCATGGGCAAGAAGCAGAACCGCAAGACCGGCAACAGCAAGACC
CAGAGCGCCAGCCCCCCCCCCAAGGAGCGCAGCAGCAGCCCCGCCACCGAGCAGAGCTGGATGGAGAACG
ACTTCGACGAGCTGCGCGAGGAGGGCTTCCGCCGCAGCAACTACAGCGAGCTGCGCGAGGACATCCAGAC
CAAGGGCAAGGAGGTGGAGAACTTCGAGAAGAACCTGGAGGAGTGCATCACCCGCATCACCAACACCGAG
AAGTGCCTGAAGGAGCTGATGGAGCTGAAGACCAAGGCCCGCGAGCTGCGCGAGGAGTGCCGCAGCCTGC
GCAGCCGCTGCGACCAATTGGAGGAGCGCGTGAGCGCCATGGAGGACGAGATGAACGAGATGAAGCGCGA
GGGCAAGTTCCGCGAGAAGCGCATCAAGCGCAACGAGCAGAGCCTGCAGGAGATCTGGGACTACGTGAAG
CGCCCCAACCTGCGCCTGATCGGCGTGCCCGAGAGCGACGTGGAGAACGGCACCAAGCTGGAGAACACCC
TGCAGGACATCATCCAGGAGAACTTCCCCAACCTGGCCCGCCAGGCCAACGTGCAGATCCAGGAGATCCA
GCGCACCCCCCAGCGCTACAGCAGCCGCCGCGCCACCCCCCGCCACATCATCGTGCGCTTCACCAAGGTG
GAGATGAAGGAGAAGATGCTGCGCGCCGCCCGCGAGAAGGGCCGCGTGACCCTGAAGGGCAAGCCCATCC
GTCTCACCGCCGACCTGAGCGCCGAGACCCTGCAGGCCCGCCGCGAGTGGGGCCCCATCTTCAACATCCT
GAAGGAGAAGAACTTCCAGCCCCGCATCAGCTACCCCGCCAAGCTGAGCTTCATCAGCGAGGGCGAGATC
AAGTACTTCATCGACAAGCAGATGCTGCGCGACTTCGTGACCACCCGCCCCGCCCTGAAGGAGCTGCTGA
AGGAGGCCCTGAACATGGAGCGCAACAACCGCTACCAGCCCCTGCAGAACCACGCCAAGATGTAAAGACC
ATCGAGACTAGGAAGAAACTGCATCAACTAATGAGCAAAATCAGGCGCGCCCATCATAATGACCGGCAGC
AACAGCCACATCACCATCCTGACCCTGAACATCAACGGCCTGAACAGCGCCATCAAGCGCCACCGCCTGG
CCAGCTGGATCAAGAGCCAGGACCCCAGCGTGTGCTGCATCCAGGAGACCCACCTGACCTGCCGCGACAC
CCACCGCCTGAAGATCAAGGGCTGGCGCAAGATCTACCAGGCCAACGGCAAGCAGAAGAAGGCCGGCGTG
GCCATCCTGGTGAGCGACAAGACCGACTTCAAGCCCACCAAGATCAAGCGCGACAAGGAGGGCCACTACA
TCATGGTGAAGGGCAGCATCCAGCAGGAGGAGCTGACCATCCTGAACATCTACGCCCCCAACACCGGTGC
CCCCCGCTTCATCAAGCAGGTGCTGAGCGACCTGCAGCGCGACCTGGACAGCCACACCCTGATCATGGGC
GACTTCAACACCCCCCTGAGCACCCTGGACCGCAGCACCCGCCAGAAGGTGAACAAGGACACCCAGGAGC
TGAACAGCGCCCTGCACCAGGCCGACCTGATCGACATCTACCGCACCCTGCACCCCAAGAGCACCGAGTA
CACCTTCTTCAGCGCCCCCCACCACACCTACAGCAAGATCGACCACATCGTGGGCAGCAAGGCCCTGCTG
AGCAAGTGCAAGCGCACCGAGATCATCACCAACTACCTGAGCGACCACAGCGCCATCAAGCTGGAGCTGC
GCATCAAGAACCTGACCCAGAGCCGCAGCACCACCTGGAAGCTGAACAACCTGCTGCTGAACGACTACTG
GGTGCACAACGAGATGAAGGCCGAGATCAAGATGTTCTTCGAAACCAACGAGAACAAGGACACCACCTAC
CAGAACCTGTGGGACGCCTTCAAGGCCGTGTGCCGCGGCAAGTTCATCGCCCTGAACGCCTACAAGCGCA
AGCAGGAGCGCAGCAAGATCGACACCCTGACCAGCCAGCTGAAGGAGCTGGAGAAGCAGGAGCAGACCCA
CAGCAAGGCCAGCCGCCGCCAGGAGATCACCAAGATCCGCGCCGAGCTGAAGGAGATCGAGACCCAGAAG
ACCCTGCAGAAGATCAACGAGTCGCGAAGCTGGTTCTTCGAGCGCATCAACAAGATCGACCGCCCCCTGG
CCCGCCTGATCAAGAAGAAGCGCGAGAAGAACCAGATCGACACCATCAAGAACGACAAGGGCGACATCAC
CACCGACCCCACCGAGATCCAGACCACCATCCGCGAGTACTACAAGCACCTGTACGCCAACAAGCTGGAG
AACCTGGAGGAGATGGACACCTTCCTGGACACCTACACCCTGCCCCGCCTGAACCAGGAGGAGGTGGAGA
GCCTGAACCGCCCCATCACCGGCAGCGAGATCGTGGCCATCATCAACAGCCTGCCCACCAAGAAGAGCCC
CGGCCCCGACGGCTTCACCGCCGAGTTCTACCAGCGCTACAAGGAGGAGCTGGTGCCCTTCCTGCTGAAG
CTGTTCCAGAGCATCGAGAAGGAGGGCATCCTGCCCAACAGCTTCTACGAGGCCAGCATCATCCTGATCC
CCAAGCCCGGCCGCGACACCACCAAGAAGGAGAACTTCCGCCCCATCAGCCTGATGAACATCGACGCCAA
GATCCTGAACAAGATCCTGGCCAACCGCATCCAGCAGCACATCAAGAAGCTGATCCACCACGACCAGGTG
GGCTTCATCCCCGGGATGCAGGGCTGGTTCAACATCCGCAAGAGCATCAACGTGATCCAGCACATCAACC
GCGCCAAGGACAAGAACCACATGATCATCAGCATCGACGCCGAGAAGGCCTTCGACAAGATCCAGCAGCC
CTTCATGCTGAAGACCCTGAACAAGCTGGGCATCGACGGCACCTACTTCAAGATCATCCGCGCCATCTAC
GACAAGCCCACCGCCAACATCATCCTGAACGGCCAGAAGCTGGAGGCCTTCCCCCTGAAGACCGGCACGC
GTCAGGGCTGCCCCCTGAGCCCCCTGCTGTTCAACATCGTGCTGGAGGTGCTGGCCCGCGCCATCCGCCA
GGAGAAGGAGATCAAGGGCATCCAGCTGGGCAAGGAGGAGGTGAAGCTGAGCCTGTTCGCCTACGACATG
ATCGTGTACCTGGAGAACCCCATCGTGAGCGCCCAGAACCTGCTGAAGCTGATCAGCAACTTCAGCAAGG
TGAGCGGCTACAAGATCAACGTGCAGAAGAGCCAGGCCTTCCTGTACACCAACAACCGCCAGACCGAGAG
CCAGATCATGGGCGAGCTGCCCTTCACCATCGCTAGCAAGCGCATCAAGTACCTGGGCATCCAGCTGACC
CGCGACGTGAAGGACCTGTTCAAGGAGAACTACAAGCCCCTGCTGAAGGAGATCAAGGAGGAGACCAACA
AGTGGAAGAACATCCCCTGCAGCTGGGTGGGCCGCATCAACATCGTGAAGATGGCCATCCTGCCCAAGGT
GATCTACCGCTTCAACGCCATCCCCATCAAGCTGCCCATGACCTTCTTCACCGAGCTGGAGAAGACCACC
CTGAAGTTCATCTGGAACCAGAAGCGCGCCCGCATCGCCAAGAGCATCCTGAGCCAGAAGAACAAGGCCG
GCGGCATCACCCTGCCCGACTTCAAGCTGTACTACAAGGCCACCGTGACCAAGACCGCCTGGTACTGGTA
CCAGAACCGCGATATCGACCAGTGGAACCGCACCGAGCCCAGCGAGATCATGCCCCACATCTACAACTAC
CTGATCTTCGACAAGCCCGAGAAGAACAAGCAGTGGGGCAAGGACAGCCTGTTCAACAAGTGGTGCTGGG
AGAACTGGCTGGCCATCTGCCGCAAGCTGAAGCTGGACCCCTTCCTGACCCCCTACACCAAGATCAACAG
CCGCTGGATCAAGGACCTGAACGTGAAGCCCAAGACCATCAAGACCCTGGAGGAGAACCTGGGCATCACC
ATCCAGGACATCGGCGTGGGCAAGGACTTCATGAGCAAGACCCCCAAGGCCATGGCCACCAAGGACAAGA
TCGACAAGTGGGACCTGATCAAGCTGAAGAGCTTCTGCACCGCCAAGGAGACCACCATCCGCGTGAACCG
CCAGCCCACCACCTGGGAGAAGATCTTCGCCACCTACAGCAGCGACAAGGGCCTGATCAGCCGCATCTAC
AACGAGCTGAAGCAGATCTACAAGAAGAAGACCAACAACCCCATCAAGAAGTGGGCCAAGGACATGAACC
GCCACTTCAGCAAGGAGGACATCTACGCCGCCAAGAAGCATATGAAGAAGTGCAGCAGCAGCCTGGCCAT
CCGCGAGATGCAGATCAAGACCACCATGCGCTACCACCTGACCCCCGTGCGCATGGCCATCATCAAGAAG
AGCGGCAACAACCGCTGCTGGCGCGGCTGCGGCGAGATCGGCACCCTGCTGCACTGCTGGTGGGACTGCA
AGCTGGTGCAGCCCCTGTGGAAGAGCGTGTGGCGCTTCCTGCGCGACCTGGAGCTGGAGATCCCCTTCGA
CCCCGCCATCCCCCTGCTGGGCATCTACCCCAACGAGTACAAGAGCTGCTGCTACAAGGACACCTGCACC
CGCATGTTCATCGCCGCCCTGTTCACCATCGCCAAGACCTGGAACCAGCCCAAGTGCCCCACCATGATCG
ATTGGATCAAGAAGATGTGGCACATCTACACCATGGAGTACTACGCCGCCATCAAGAACGACGAGTTCAT
CAGCTTCGTGGGCACCTGGATGAAGCTGGAGACCATCATCCTGAGCAAGCTGAGCCAGGAGCAGAAGACC
AAGCACCGCATCTTCAGCCTGATCGGCGGCAACGGCGGCGGCAGCGGCGGCGGCAGCCTGGAAGTTCTGT
TCCAGGGGCCCGACTACAAAGACCATGACGGTGATTATAAAGATCATGACATCGATTACAAGGATGACGA
TGACAAGTAGACAATGAGATCACATGGACACAGGAAGGGGAATATCACACTCTGGGGACTGTGGTGGGGT
CGGGGGAGGGGGGAGGGATAGCATTGGGAGATATACCTAATGCTAGATGACACATTAGTGGGTGCAGCGC
ACCAGCATGGCACATGTATACATATGTAACTAACCTGCACAATGTGCACATGTACCCTAAAACTTAGAGT
ATAATG
